Addgene plasmid #219640: pSEED-mScarlet3
Purpose: Permits GoldenGate assembly of donor plasmids to knock-in mScarlet3 (BsmBI) using the SEED/Harvest method
Depositing lab: Markus Affolter. Depositing organization: University of Basel. Publication: Seamless knockins in Drosophila via CRISPR-triggered single-strand annealing. Aguilar G, Bauer M, Vigano MA, Schnider ST, Brugger L, Jimenez-Jimenez C, Guerrero I, Affolter M. Dev Cell. 2024 Oct 7;59(19):2672-2686.e5. doi: 10.1016/j.devcel.2024.06.004. Epub 2024 Jul 5. PubMed 38971155.
Backbone
  Vector backbone: pUC19
Growth in bacteria
  Bacterial resistance: Ampicillin, 100 μg/mL
  Growth temperature: 37°C
  Growth strain: DH5alpha
  Copy number: Unknown
Gene/Insert
  Gene/Insert name: mScarlet SEED Cassette
  Insert size (bp): 2500
Terms and licenses: Academic/Nonprofit Terms; Industry Terms: Not Available to Industry
Depositor comments: Please visit https://doi.org/10.1101/2022.06.17.496589 for bioRxiv preprint.
How to cite: pSEED-mScarlet3 was a gift from Markus Affolter (Addgene plasmid # 219640 ; http://n2t.net/addgene:219640 ; RRID:Addgene_219640)
