[The description below was written by a language model from this plasmid's Addgene catalogue record and pLannotate feature annotations shown in this document.]
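Description:
pSEED-mScarlet3 is a pUC19-based bacterial cloning plasmid of about 5 kb that serves as a template for building CRISPR knock-in donors for Drosophila by the SEED/Harvest method. It is propagated in E. coli through the high-copy ColE1/pUC origin and selected with ampicillin via the bla gene and its native promoter. Remnants of the pUC lac region (CAP site, lac promoter and operator, a lacI fragment) lie upstream of the insert, but these are backbone carry-over rather than functional parts of the payload.

The roughly 2.5 kb insert is the mScarlet SEED cassette. The feature table shows two partial red fluorescent protein segments, annotated as fragments of mScarlet-family proteins and presumably corresponding to the 5' and 3' portions of mScarlet3. They flank an internal marker unit made up of a fragment of the Drosophila hsp70Bb promoter, EGFP, a short SV40 large T antigen fragment and the SV40 polyadenylation signal. Each fragment covers most of a fluorescent protein coding sequence, so the two halves most likely overlap, consistent with the associated publication's theme of CRISPR-triggered single-strand annealing. On that reading, the EGFP marker identifies integration events, and a later cut in the cassette lets the repeated mScarlet3 sequence anneal, which removes the marker and leaves a seamless, intact tag. The annotation does not show the guide RNA target sites, or any enhancer elements that direct marker expression.

According to the record, BsmBI-based Golden Gate assembly is used to make the donor plasmids, presumably by adding locus-specific homology arms. The BsmBI sites themselves are not annotated.
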