Features (pLannotate 1.2.2; 16 found; start..end, strand, type, name):
    400..492     +  CDS            lacI (fragment): lac repressor; lacI; The lac repressor binds to the lac operator to inhibit transcription in E. coli. This inhibition can be relieved by adding lactose or isopropyl-β-D-thiogalactopyranoside (IPTG).
    505..526     +  protein_bind   CAP binding site: CAP binding activates transcription in the presence of cAMP. E. coli catabolite activator protein
    541..571     +  promoter       lac promoter: promoter for the E. coli lac operon
    579..595     +  protein_bind   lac operator: The lac repressor binds to the lac operator to inhibit transcription in E. coli. This inhibition can be relieved by adding lactose or isopropyl-β-D-thiogalactopyranoside (IPTG). lac repressor encoded by lacI
    675..1208    +  CDS            mScarlet-2I (fragment): mScarlet-I derivative in which the N- and C-termini have been modified to reduce cytotoxicity (Valbuena et al., 2020) preserves the original mammalian codon optimization
   1377..1499    +  promoter       hsp70 promoter (fragment): Drosophila melanogaster hsp70Bb promoter
   1513..1540    +  misc_feature   MCS (fragment): multiple cloning site
   1558..2277    +  CDS            EGFP: the original enhanced GFP (Yang et al., 1996) mammalian codon-optimized
   2298..2381    +  CDS            large T antigen (fragment): large T antigen from SV40 (simian virus 40)
   2404..2525    +  polyA_signal   SV40 poly(A) signal: SV40 polyadenylation signal
   2584..3147    +  CDS            mScarlet (fragment): mScarlet is a basic (constitutively fluorescent) red fluorescent protein published in 2016, derived from synthetic construct. It has moderate acid sensitivity.
   3204..3251    -  misc_feature   bom (fragment): basis of mobility region from pBR322
   3353..3388    -  CDS            rop (fragment): Rop protein, which maintains plasmids at low copy number; rop
   3483..3587    +  promoter       AmpR promoter: bla
   3588..4448    +  CDS            AmpR: β-lactamase; bla; confers resistance to ampicillin, carbenicillin, and related antibiotics
   4619..217     +  rep_origin     ori (across the origin): high-copy-number ColE1/pMB1/pBR322/pUC origin of replication
>Addgene plasmid #219640 | pSEED-mScarlet3 | addgene full sequence | sequence record 452254 | Addgene NGS Result
GAGATACCTACAGCGTGAGCTATGAGAAAGCGCCACGCTTCCCGAAGGGAGAAAGGCGGACAGGTATCCG
GTAAGCGGCAGGGTCGGAACAGGAGAGCGCACGAGGGAGCTTCCAGGGGGAAACGCCTGGTATCTTTATA
GTCCTGTCGGGTTTCGCCACCTCTGACTTGAGCGTCGATTTTTGTGATGCTCGTCAGGGGGGCGGAGCCT
ATGGAAAAACGCCAGCAACGCGGCCTTTTTACGGTTCCTGGCCTTTTGCTGGCCTTTTGCTCACATGTTC
TTTCCTGCGTTATCCCCTGATTCTGTGGATAACCGTATTACCGCCTTTGAGTGAGCTGATACCGCTCGCC
GCAGCCGAACGACCGAGCGCAGCGAGTCAGTGAGCGAGGAAGCGGAAGAGCGCCCAATACGCAAACCGCC
TCTCCCCGCGCGTTGGCCGATTCATTAATGCAGCTGGCACGACAGGTTTCCCGACTGGAAAGCGGGCAGT
GAGCGCAACGCAATTAATGTGAGTTAGCTCACTCATTAGGCACCCCAGGCTTTACACTTTATGCTTCCGG
CTCGTATGTTGTGTGGAATTGTGAGCGGATAACAATTTCACACAGGAAACAGCTATGACCATGATTACGC
CAGAGCTCACGCGTACCGGTCTCGAGGAATTCCGTCTCGGCTCTATGGATAGCACCGAGGCAGTGATCAA
GGAGTTCATGCGGTTCAAGGTGCACATGGAGGGCTCCATGAACGGCCACGAGTTCGAGATCGAGGGCGAG
GGCGAGGGCCGCCCCTACGAGGGCACCCAGACCGCCAAGCTGAGGGTGACCAAGGGTGGCCCCCTGCCCT
TCTCCTGGGACATCCTGTCCCCTCAGTTCATGTACGGCTCCAGGGCCTTCACGAAGCACCCCGCCGACAT
CCCCGACTACTGGAAGCAGTCCTTCCCCGAGGGCTTCAAGTGGGAGCGCGTGATGAACTTCGAGGACGGC
GGCGCCGTGTCCGTGGCCCAGGACACCTCCCTGGAGGACGGCACCCTGATCTACAAGGTGAAGCTCCGCG
GCACCAACTTCCCTCCTGACGGCCCCGTAATGCAGAAGAAGACAATGGGCTGGGAAGCATCCACCGAGCG
GTTGTACCCCGAGGACGTCGTGCTGAAGGGCGACATTAAGATGGCCCTGCGCCTGAAGGACGGCGGCCGC
TACCTGGCGGACTTCAAGTAACCTAGGTAGCCGCGTTGTTATGATCGTACTACGCTAGCGTAGTACGATC
ATAACAACGCGGGTAGTACGATCATAACAACGCGGGGATCTAATTCAATTAGAGACTAATTCAATTAGAG
CTAATTCAATTAGGATCCAAGCTTATCGATTTCGAACCCTCGACCGCCGGAGTATAAATAGAGGCGCTTC
GTCTACGGAGCGACAATTCAATTCAAACAAGCAAAGTGAACACGTCGCTAAGCGAAAGCTAAGCAAATAA
ACAAGCGCAGCTGAACAAGCTAAACAATCGGGGTACCGCTAGAGTCGACGGTACCGCGGGCCCGGGATCC
ACCGGCCGGTCGCCACCATGGTGAGCAAGGGCGAGGAGCTGTTCACCGGGGTGGTGCCCATCCTGGTCGA
GCTGGACGGCGACGTAAACGGCCACAAGTTCAGCGTGTCCGGCGAGGGCGAGGGCGATGCCACCTACGGC
AAGCTGACCCTGAAGTTCATCTGCACCACCGGCAAGCTGCCCGTGCCCTGGCCCACCCTCGTGACCACCC
TGACCTACGGCGTGCAGTGCTTCAGCCGCTACCCCGACCACATGAAGCAGCACGACTTCTTCAAGTCCGC
CATGCCCGAAGGCTACGTCCAGGAGCGCACCATCTTCTTCAAGGACGACGGCAACTACAAGACCCGCGCC
GAGGTGAAGTTCGAGGGCGACACCCTGGTGAACCGCATCGAGCTGAAGGGCATCGACTTCAAGGAGGACG
GCAACATCCTGGGGCACAAGCTGGAGTACAACTACAACAGCCACAACGTCTATATCATGGCCGACAAGCA
GAAGAACGGCATCAAGGTGAACTTCAAGATCCGCCACAACATCGAGGACGGCAGCGTGCAGCTCGCCGAC
CACTACCAGCAGAACACCCCCATCGGCGACGGCCCCGTGCTGCTGCCCGACAACCACTACCTGAGCACCC
AGTCCGCCCTGAGCAAAGACCCCAACGAGAAGCGCGATCACATGGTCCTGCTGGAGTTCGTGACCGCCGC
CGGGATCACTCTCGGCATGGACGAGCTGTACAAGTAAAGCGGCCGGCCGCGACTCTAGATCATAATCAGC
CATACCACATTTGTAGAGGTTTTACTTGCTTTAAAAAACCTCCCACACCTCCCCCTGAACCTGAAACATA
AAATGAATGCAATTGTTGTTGTTAACTTGTTTATTGCAGCTTATAATGGTTACAAATAAAGCAATAGCAT
CACAAATTTCACAAATAAAGCATTTTTTTCACTGCATTCTAGTTGTGGTTTGTCCAAACTCATCAATGTA
TCTTACCGCTGGTACTGTATGGATGTACCCGCTGGTACTGTATGGATGTACGTCGACGTACATCCATACA
GTACCAGCGGACTAGTGCTGAGGGTGACCAAGGGTGGCCCCCTGCCCTTCTCCTGGGACATCCTGTCCCC
TCAGTTCATGTACGGCTCCAGGGCCTTCACGAAGCACCCCGCCGACATCCCCGACTACTGGAAGCAGTCC
TTCCCCGAGGGCTTCAAGTGGGAGCGCGTGATGAACTTCGAGGACGGCGGCGCCGTGTCCGTGGCCCAGG
ACACCTCCCTGGAGGACGGCACCCTGATCTACAAGGTGAAGCTCCGCGGCACCAACTTCCCTCCTGACGG
CCCCGTAATGCAGAAGAAGACAATGGGCTGGGAAGCATCCACCGAGCGGTTGTACCCCGAGGACGTCGTG
CTGAAGGGCGACATTAAGATGGCCCTGCGCCTGAAGGACGGCGGCCGCTACCTGGCGGACTTCAAGACCA
CCTACAGGGCCAAGAAGCCCGTGCAGATGCCCGGCGCCTTCAACATCGACCGCAAGTTGGACATCACATC
CCACAACGAGGACTACACCGTGGTGGAACAGTACGAACGCTCCGTGGCCCGCCACTCCACCGGCGGCTCC
GGTGGCTCCTCCGGCGAGACGGCTCGAGGGCATGCCTTAAGAGATCTGGTACCTGGTGCACTCTCAGTAC
AATCTGCTCTGATGCCGCATAGTTAAGCCAGCCCCGACACCCGCCAACACCCGCTGACGCGCCCTGACGG
GCTTGTCTGCTCCCGGCATCCGCTTACAGACAAGCTGTGACCGTCTCCGGGAGCTGCATGTGTCAGAGGT
TTTCACCGTCATCACCGAAACGCGCGAGACGAAAGGGCCTCGTGATACGCCTATTTTTATAGGTTAATGT
CATGATAATAATGGTTTCTTAGACGTCAGGTGGCACTTTTCGGGGAAATGTGCGCGGAACCCCTATTTGT
TTATTTTTCTAAATACATTCAAATATGTATCCGCTCATGAGACAATAACCCTGATAAATGCTTCAATAAT
ATTGAAAAAGGAAGAGTATGAGTATTCAACATTTCCGTGTCGCCCTTATTCCCTTTTTTGCGGCATTTTG
CCTTCCTGTTTTTGCTCACCCAGAAACGCTGGTGAAAGTAAAAGATGCTGAAGATCAGTTGGGTGCACGA
GTGGGTTACATCGAACTGGATCTCAACAGCGGTAAGATCCTTGAGAGTTTTCGCCCCGAAGAACGTTTTC
CAATGATGAGCACTTTTAAAGTTCTGCTATGTGGCGCGGTATTATCCCGTATTGACGCCGGGCAAGAGCA
ACTCGGTCGCCGCATACACTATTCTCAGAATGACTTGGTTGAGTACTCACCAGTCACAGAAAAGCATCTT
ACGGATGGCATGACAGTAAGAGAATTATGCAGTGCTGCCATAACCATGAGTGATAACACTGCGGCCAACT
TACTTCTGACAACGATCGGAGGACCGAAGGAGCTAACCGCTTTTTTGCACAACATGGGGGATCATGTAAC
TCGCCTTGATCGTTGGGAACCGGAGCTGAATGAAGCCATACCAAACGACGAGCGTGACACCACGATGCCT
GTAGCAATGGCAACAACGTTGCGCAAACTATTAACTGGCGAACTACTTACTCTAGCTTCCCGGCAACAAT
TAATAGACTGGATGGAGGCGGATAAAGTTGCAGGACCACTTCTGCGCTCGGCCCTTCCGGCTGGCTGGTT
TATTGCTGATAAATCTGGAGCCGGTGAGCGTGGGTCTCGCGGTATCATTGCAGCACTGGGGCCAGATGGT
AAGCCCTCCCGTATCGTAGTTATCTACACGACGGGGAGTCAGGCAACTATGGATGAACGAAATAGACAGA
TCGCTGAGATAGGTGCCTCACTGATTAAGCATTGGTAACTGTCAGACCAAGTTTACTCATATATACTTTA
GATTGATTTAAAACTTCATTTTTAATTTAAAAGGATCTAGGTGAAGATCCTTTTTGATAATCTCATGACC
AAAATCCCTTAACGTGAGTTTTCGTTCCACTGAGCGTCAGACCCCGTAGAAAAGATCAAAGGATCTTCTT
GAGATCCTTTTTTTCTGCGCGTAATCTGCTGCTTGCAAACAAAAAAACCACCGCTACCAGCGGTGGTTTG
TTTGCCGGATCAAGAGCTACCAACTCTTTTTCCGAAGGTAACTGGCTTCAGCAGAGCGCAGATACCAAAT
ACTGTTCTTCTAGTGTAGCCGTAGTTAGGCCACCACTTCAAGAACTCTGTAGCACCGCCTACATACCTCG
CTCTGCTAATCCTGTTACCAGTGGCTGCTGCCAGTGGCGATAAGTCGTGTCTTACCGGGTTGGACTCAAG
ACGATAGTTACCGGATAAGGCGCAGCGGTCGGGCTGAACGGGGGGTTCGTGCACACAGCCCAGCTTGGAG
CGAACGACCTACACCGAACT
